Addgene plasmid #144743: TFORF3267
Purpose: Lentiviral vector for overexpressing transcription factor ORFs with unique 24-bp barcodes. Barcodes facilitate identification of transcription factors in pooled screens.
Depositing lab: Feng Zhang. Depositing organization: Broad Institute. Publication: A transcription factor atlas of directed differentiation. Joung J, Ma S, Tay T, Geiger-Schuller KR, Kirchgatterer PC, Verdine VK, Guo B, Arias-Garcia MA, Allen WE, Singh A, Kuksenko O, Abudayyeh OO, Gootenberg JS, Fu Z, Macrae RK, Buenrostro JD, Regev A, Zhang F. Cell. 2023 Jan 5;186(1):209-229.e26. doi: 10.1016/j.cell.2022.11.026. PubMed 36608654.
Backbone
  Vector backbone: pLX_TRC317
  Backbone manufacturer: Broad Institute Genetic Perturbation Platform
  Backbone size w/o insert (bp): 8264
  Vector type: Mammalian Expression, Lentiviral
  Selectable markers: Puromycin
Growth in bacteria
  Bacterial resistance: Ampicillin, 100 μg/mL
  Growth temperature: 37°C
  Growth strain: NEB Stable
  Copy number: High Copy
Gene/Insert
  Gene/Insert name: SNAPC2
  Species: H. sapiens (human)
  Insert size (bp): 1208
  Entrez Gene: SNAPC2 (a.k.a. PTFDELTA, SNAP45)
  Promoter: EF1a
  Tag / fusion protein: V5 (C terminal on insert)
  Cloning method: Gateway Cloning
  Sequencing primers: 5′ GGGTGGAGACTGAAGTTAGGCCAG; 3′ CACATAGCGTAAAAGGAGCAACATAG
Resource information
  A portion of this plasmid was derived from a plasmid made by: Broad Institute Genetic Perturbation Platform
Terms and licenses: Academic/Nonprofit Terms; Industry Terms: Not Available to Industry
Depositor comments: NM_003083.3 Please test multiple small colonies in case of plasmid recombination. To make this collection available in a timely manner, a portion of this collection was not fully sequenced by Addgene. If an Addgene verified full plasmid sequence is not available, please contact us prior to placing an order to request the full sequence.
How to cite: TFORF3267 was a gift from Feng Zhang (Addgene plasmid # 144743 ; http://n2t.net/addgene:144743 ; RRID:Addgene_144743)
