[The description below was written by a language model from this plasmid's Addgene catalogue record and pLannotate feature annotations shown in this document.]
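Description:
TFORF3267 is a third-generation-style, self-inactivating lentiviral expression plasmid built on the pLX_TRC317 backbone, and is one member of a barcoded library of human transcription factor open reading frames. It is propagated in E. coli through a high-copy ColE1/pUC-type origin with ampicillin selection (AmpR), and also carries an f1 origin and remnants of a lac/lacZα cloning region flanked by T7 and T3 promoters. The depositor warns that the plasmid can recombine, as is common for LTR-containing vectors. The sequenced record is 9,472 nt, consistent with the stated backbone plus insert.

The viral portion begins with an RSV promoter fused to a truncated HIV-1 5' LTR, which drives genomic RNA production in packaging cells. This is followed by the Ψ packaging signal, a gag fragment, the RRE for Rev-dependent export and a cPPT/CTS, and ends in a ΔU3 3' LTR with a downstream SV40 polyadenylation signal. Within the provirus, an SV40 early promoter expresses puromycin N-acetyltransferase to select transduced mammalian cells. A separate EF-1α promoter drives human SNAPC2 (SNAP45), a subunit of the SNAPc complex that binds the proximal sequence element of snRNA genes. The ORF was introduced by Gateway cloning, so it sits between attB1 and attB2 sites, and it reads through into a C-terminal V5 epitope tag. A WPRE downstream enhances transcript expression. The unique 24-bp barcode described in the catalogue entry is not annotated in the feature table. Its purpose is to let this ORF be identified by sequencing in pooled overexpression screens, such as those probing transcription factor-directed differentiation.
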