Features (pLannotate 1.2.2; 34 found; start..end, strand, type, name):
      5..231     +  promoter       RSV promoter: Rous sarcoma virus enhancer/promoter
    232..412     +  LTR            5' LTR (truncated): truncated 5' long terminal repeat (LTR) from HIV-1
    459..584     +  misc_feature   HIV-1 Ψ: packaging signal of human immunodeficiency virus type 1
    568..931     +  CDS            HIV-1 gag (fragment): gag protein from human immunodeficiency virus 1; gag
   1077..1310    +  misc_feature   RRE: The Rev response element (RRE) of HIV-1 allows for Rev-dependent mRNA export from the nucleus to the cytoplasm.
   1687..1713    +  CDS            Rev (fragment): human immunodeficiency virus 1 (HIV-1) Rev protein; rev; enhances nuclear export of unspliced and incompletely spliced viral mRNAs
   1720..1743    +  promoter       SV40 promoter (fragment): SV40 early promoter
   1744..1815    +  promoter       SV40 promoter (fragment): SV40 enhancer and early promoter
   1839..1974    +  rep_origin     SV40 ori: SV40 origin of replication
   2020..2616    +  CDS            PuroR (fragment): puromycin N-acetyltransferase; pac from Streptomyces; confers resistance to puromycin
   2665..2782    +  misc_feature   cPPT/CTS: central polypurine tract and central termination sequence of HIV-1
   2847..2913    +  CDS            small t antigen (fragment): SV40 (simian virus 40) small t antigen
   2920..4098    +  promoter       EF-1α promoter: strong constitutive promoter for human elongation factor EF-1α
   4119..4136    +  protein_bind   attB1 (fragment): mutant version of attB; core recombination site for the Gateway® BP reaction BP Clonase™
   4142..5143    +  CDS            SNAPC2: SNPC2_HUMAN - Also known as SNAP45. Experimental evidence at protein level: Swiss-Prot protein existence level 1. Part of the SNAPc complex required for the transcription of both RNA polymerase II and III small-nuclear RNA genes. Binds to the proximal sequence element (PSE), a non-TATA-box basal promoter element common to these 2 types of genes. Recruits TBP and BRF2 to the U6 snRNA TATA box. From Homo sapiens (Human).
   5146..5169    -  protein_bind   attB2: mutant version of attB; recombination site for the Gateway® BP reaction BP Clonase™
   5177..5218    +  CDS            V5 tag: epitope tag from simian virus 5
   5234..5287    +  promoter       U6 promoter (fragment): RNA polymerase III promoter for human U6 snRNA
   5329..5917    +  misc_feature   WPRE: woodchuck hepatitis virus posttranscriptional regulatory element
   5968..5987    +  misc_feature   cPPT/CTS (fragment): central polypurine tract and central termination sequence of HIV-1
   5989..6222    +  LTR            3' LTR (ΔU3): self-inactivating 3' long terminal repeat (LTR) from HIV-1
   6300..6421    +  polyA_signal   SV40 poly(A) signal: SV40 polyadenylation signal
   6461..6596    +  rep_origin     SV40 ori: SV40 origin of replication
   6617..6635    -  promoter       T7 promoter: promoter for bacteriophage T7 RNA polymerase
   6643..6798    +  CDS            lacZα (fragment): LacZα fragment of β-galactosidase; lacZ fragment
   6803..7231    +  rep_origin     f1 ori (sequence partly withheld): f1 bacteriophage origin of replication; arrow indicates direction of (+) strand synthesis
   7284..7388    +  promoter       AmpR promoter: bla
   7389..8249    +  CDS            AmpR: β-lactamase; bla; confers resistance to ampicillin, carbenicillin, and related antibiotics
   8420..9008    +  rep_origin     ori: high-copy-number ColE1/pMB1/pBR322/pUC origin of replication
   9191..9283    +  CDS            lacI (fragment): lac repressor; lacI; The lac repressor binds to the lac operator to inhibit transcription in E. coli. This inhibition can be relieved by adding lactose or isopropyl-β-D-thiogalactopyranoside (IPTG).
   9296..9317    +  protein_bind   CAP binding site: CAP binding activates transcription in the presence of cAMP. E. coli catabolite activator protein
   9332..9362    +  promoter       lac promoter: promoter for the E. coli lac operon
   9370..9386    +  protein_bind   lac operator: The lac repressor binds to the lac operator to inhibit transcription in E. coli. This inhibition can be relieved by adding lactose or isopropyl-β-D-thiogalactopyranoside (IPTG). lac repressor encoded by lacI
   9431..9449    +  promoter       T3 promoter: promoter for bacteriophage T3 RNA polymerase
>Addgene plasmid #144743 | TFORF3267 | addgene full sequence | sequence record 404337 | Addgene NGS Result
TTAATGTAGTCTTATGCAATACTCTTGTAGTCTTGCAACATGGTAACGATGAGTTAGCAACATGCCTTAC
AAGGAGAGAAAAAGCACCGTGCATGCCGATTGGTGGAAGTAAGGTGGTACGATCGTGCCTTATTAGGAAG
GCAACAGACGGGTCTGACATGGATTGGACGAACCACTGAATTGCCGCATTGCAGAGATATTGTATTTAAG
TGCCTAGCTCGATACATAAACGGGTCTCTCTGGTTAGACCAGATCTGAGCCTGGGAGCTCTCTGGCTAAC
TAGGGAACCCACTGCTTAAGCCTCAATAAAGCTTGCCTTGAGTGCTTCAAGTAGTGTGTGCCCGTCTGTT
GTGTGACTCTGGTAACTAGAGATCCCTCAGACCCTTTTAGTCAGTGTGGAAAATCTCTAGCAGTGGCGCC
CGAACAGGGACTTGAAAGCGAAAGGGAAACCAGAGGAGCTCTCTCGACGCAGGACTCGGCTTGCTGAAGC
GCGCACGGCAAGAGGCGAGGGGCGGCGACTGGTGAGTACGCCAAAAATTTTGACTAGCGGAGGCTAGAAG
GAGAGAGATGGGTGCGAGAGCGTCAGTATTAAGCGGGGGAGAATTAGATCGCGATGGGAAAAAATTCGGT
TAAGGCCAGGGGGAAAGAAAAAATATAAATTAAAACATATAGTATGGGCAAGCAGGGAGCTAGAACGATT
CGCAGTTAATCCTGGCCTGTTAGAAACATCAGAAGGCTGTAGACAAATACTGGGACAGCTACAACCATCC
CTTCAGACAGGATCAGAAGAACTTAGATCATTATATAATACAGTAGCAACCCTCTATTGTGTGCATCAAA
GGATAGAGATAAAAGACACCAAGGAAGCTTTAGACAAGATAGAGGAAGAGCAAAACAAAAGTAAGACCAC
CGCACAGCAAGCGGCCGCTGATCTTCAGACCTGGAGGAGGAGATATGAGGGACAATTGGAGAAGTGAATT
ATATAAATATAAAGTAGTAAAAATTGAACCATTAGGAGTAGCACCCACCAAGGCAAAGAGAAGAGTGGTG
CAGAGAGAAAAAAGAGCAGTGGGAATAGGAGCTTTGTTCCTTGGGTTCTTGGGAGCAGCAGGAAGCACTA
TGGGCGCAGCGTCAATGACGCTGACGGTACAGGCCAGACAATTATTGTCTGGTATAGTGCAGCAGCAGAA
CAATTTGCTGAGGGCTATTGAGGCGCAACAGCATCTGTTGCAACTCACAGTCTGGGGCATCAAGCAGCTC
CAGGCAAGAATCCTGGCTGTGGAAAGATACCTAAAGGATCAACAGCTCCTGGGGATTTGGGGTTGCTCTG
GAAAACTCATTTGCACCACTGCTGTGCCTTGGAATGCTAGTTGGAGTAATAAATCTCTGGAACAGATTTG
GAATCACACGACCTGGATGGAGTGGGACAGAGAAATTAACAATTACACAAGCTTAATACACTCCTTAATT
GAAGAATCGCAAAACCAGCAAGAAAAGAATGAACAAGAATTATTGGAATTAGATAAATGGGCAAGTTTGT
GGAATTGGTTTAACATAACAAATTGGCTGTGGTATATAAAATTATTCATAATGATAGTAGGAGGCTTGGT
AGGTTTAAGAATAGTTTTTGCTGTACTTTCTATAGTGAATAGAGTTAGGCAGGGATATTCACCATTATCG
TTTCAGACCCACCTCCCAACCCCGAGGGGACCCATGCATTGCATCTCAATTAGTCAGCAACCAGGTGTGG
AAAGTCCCCAGGCTCCCCAGCAGGCAGAAGTATGCAAAGCATGCGTCTCAATTAGTCAGCAACCATAGTC
CCGCCCCTAACTCCGCCCATCCCGCCCCTAACTCCGCCCAGTTCCGCCCATTCTCCGCCCCATGGCTGAC
TAATTTTTTTTATTTATGCAGAGGCCGAGGCCGCCTCGGCCTCTGAGCTATTCCAGAAGTAGTGAGGAGG
CTTTTTTGGAGGCCTAGGCTTTTGCAAAAAGCTTTCTAGAGGTACCACCGGAGCTTACCATGACCGAGTA
CAAGCCCACGGTGCGCCTCGCCACCCGCGACGACGTCCCCAGGGCCGTACGCACCCTCGCCGCCGCGTTC
GCCGACTACCCCGCCACGCGCCACACCGTCGATCCGGACCGCCACATCGAGCGGGTCACCGAGCTGCAAG
AACTCTTCCTCACGCGCGTCGGGCTCGACATCGGCAAGGTGTGGGTCGCGGACGACGGCGCCGCCGTGGC
GGTCTGGACCACGCCGGAGAGCGTCGAAGCGGGGGCGGTGTTCGCCGAGATCGGCCCGCGCATGGCCGAG
TTGAGCGGTTCCCGGCTGGCCGCGCAGCAACAGATGGAAGGCCTCCTGGCGCCGCACCGGCCCAAGGAGC
CCGCGTGGTTCCTGGCCACCGTCGGCGTCTCGCCCGACCACCAGGGCAAGGGTCTGGGCAGCGCCGTCGT
GCTCCCCGGAGTGGAGGCGGCCGAGCGCGCCGGGGTGCCCGCCTTCCTGGAGACCTCCGCGCCCCGCAAC
CTCCCCTTCTACGAGCGGCTCGGCTTCACCGTCACCGCCGACGTCGAGGTGCCCGAAGGACCGCGCACCT
GGTGCATGACCCGCAAGCCCGGTGCCAGTTAACGAATTCTAGATCTTGAGACAAATGGCAGTATTCATCC
ACAATTTTAAAAGAAAAGGGGGGATTGGGGGGTACAGTGCAGGGGAAAGAATAGTAGACATAATAGCAAC
AGACATACAAACTAAAGAATTACAAAAACAAATTACAAAAATTCAAAATTTTCGGGTTTATTACAGGGAC
AGCAGAGATCCACTTTGGCGCCGGCTCGAGGCCTGCAGGTGCAAAGATGGATAAAGTTTTAAACAGAGAG
GAATCTTTGCAGCTAATGGACCTTCTAGGTCTTGAAAGGAGTGGGAATTGGCTCCGGTGCCCGTCAGTGG
GCAGAGCGCACATCGCCCACAGTCCCCGAGAAGTTGGGGGGAGGGGTCGGCAATTGAACCGGTGCCTAGA
GAAGGTGGCGCGGGGTAAACTGGGAAAGTGATGTCGTGTACTGGCTCCGCCTTTTTCCCGAGGGTGGGGG
AGAACCGTATATAAGTGCAGTAGTCGCCGTGAACGTTCTTTTTCGCAACGGGTTTGCCGCCAGAACACAG
GTAAGTGCCGTGTGTGGTTCCCGCGGGCCTGGCCTCTTTACGGGTTATGGCCCTTGCGTGCCTTGAATTA
CTTCCACCTGGCTGCAGTACGTGATTCTTGATCCCGAGCTTCGGGTTGGAAGTGGGTGGGAGAGTTCGAG
GCCTTGCGCTTAAGGAGCCCCTTCGCCTCGTGCTTGAGTTGAGGCCTGGCCTGGGCGCTGGGGCCGCCGC
GTGCGAATCTGGTGGCACCTTCGCGCCTGTCTCGCTGCTTTCGATAAGTCTCTAGCCATTTAAAATTTTT
GATGACCTGCTGCGACGCTTTTTTTCTGGCAAGATAGTCTTGTAAATGCGGGCCAAGATCTGCACACTGG
TATTTCGGTTTTTGGGGCCGCGGGCGGCGACGGGGCCCGTGCGTCCCAGCGCACATGTTCGGCGAGGCGG
GGCCTGCGAGCGCGGCCACCGAGAATCGGACGGGGGTAGTCTCAAGCTGGCCGGCCTGCTCTGGTGCCTG
GCCTCGCGCCGCCGTGTATCGCCCCGCCCTGGGCGGCAAGGCTGGCCCGGTCGGCACCAGTTGCGTGAGC
GGAAAGATGGCCGCTTCCCGGCCCTGCTGCAGGGAGCTCAAAATGGAGGACGCGGCGCTCGGGAGAGCGG
GCGGGTGAGTCACCCACACAAAGGAAAAGGGCCTTTCCGTCCTCAGCCGTCGCTTCATGTGACTCCACGG
AGTACCGGGCGCCGTCCAGGCACCTCGATTAGTTCTCGAGCTTTTGGAGTACGTCGTCTTTAGGTTGGGG
GGAGGGGTTTTATGCGATGGAGTTTCCCCACACTGAGTGGGTGGAGACTGAAGTTAGGCCAGCTTGGCAC
TTGATGTAATTCTCCTTGGAATTTGCCCTTTTTGAGTTTGGATCTTGGTTCATTCTCAAGCCTCAGACAG
TGGTTCAAAGTTTTTTTCTTCCATTTCAGGTGTCGTGAGGCTAGCATCGATTGATCAACAAGTTTGTACA
AAAAAGTTGGCATGAAGCCACCTCCCAGGCGGCGAGCGGCCCCGGCGCGCTATCTGGGCGAGGTGACCGG
TCCCGCGACCTGGAGCGCTCGCGAGAAGCGGCAGCTAGTGCGACTCCTGCAGGCGCGGCAGGGCCAGCCG
GAGCCGGACGCCACCGAGCTGGCCCGGGAGCTGCGGGGCCGGAGCGAGGCTGAGATCCGGGTCTTCCTCC
AGCAGCTCAAGGGCCGCGTAGCCCGGGAGGCCATTCAGAAAGTGCATCCGGGTGGCCTTCAGGGACCAAG
GCGCCGGGAGGCACAGCCCCCAGCCCCCATAGAGGTCTGGACGGATCTGGCTGAGAAGATAACAGGGCCA
CTGGAAGAAGCCCTGGCAGTGGCTTTCTCGCAGGTGCTCACCATCGCGGCCACGGAACCGGTCACCCTCC
TGCACTCCAAGCCCCCCAAGCCCACGCAGGCCCGTGGAAAGCCTTTGCTCCTGAGCGCCCCTGGAGGACA
GGAAGACCCCGCCCCTGAAATACCTAGCTCTGCCCCTGCTGCACCTAGCTCCGCACCCAGGACTCCTGAC
CCTGCCCCTGAGAAACCTTCTGAGTCGTCGGCTGGTCCCTCCACTGAAGAAGACTTTGCTGTGGACTTTG
AGAAGATCTACAAGTACTTGTCCTCTGTCTCCCGAAGTGGCCGCAGCCCCGAGCTCTCAGCAGCTGAGTC
CGCTGTGGTCCTCGACCTGCTCATGTCACTTCCAGAGGAGCTGCCACTCCTGCCCTGCACAGCCCTGGTT
GAGCATATGACGGAGACGTACCTACGCCTGACAGCCCCCCAGCCCATTCCCGCTGGAGGGAGCCTGGGGC
CTGCAGCAGAAGGGGATGGGGCTGGCTCCAAGGCACCAGAGGAGACCCCCCCAGCCACCGAGAAGGCCGA
GCACAGCGAACTGAAATCGCCTTGGCAAGCAGCTGGGATCTGTCCCCTGAACCCGTTCCTGGTGCCCCTG
GAGCTTCTGGGTCGGGCAGCCACCCCTGCCAGGTGCCCAACTTTCTTGTACAAAGTGGTTGATATCGGTA
AGCCTATCCCTAACCCTCTCCTCGGTCTCGATTCTACGTAGTAATGAACTAGTCCGTAACTTGAAAGTAT
TTCGATTTCTTGGCTTTATATATCTTGTGGAAAGGACGAAAACTGTACGAACGTCTATCCGGTACGCGTT
AAGTCGACAATCAACCTCTGGATTACAAAATTTGTGAAAGATTGACTGGTATTCTTAACTATGTTGCTCC
TTTTACGCTATGTGGATACGCTGCTTTAATGCCTTTGTATCATGCTATTGCTTCCCGTATGGCTTTCATT
TTCTCCTCCTTGTATAAATCCTGGTTGCTGTCTCTTTATGAGGAGTTGTGGCCCGTTGTCAGGCAACGTG
GCGTGGTGTGCACTGTGTTTGCTGACGCAACCCCCACTGGTTGGGGCATTGCCACCACCTGTCAGCTCCT
TTCCGGGACTTTCGCTTTCCCCCTCCCTATTGCCACGGCGGAACTCATCGCCGCCTGCCTTGCCCGCTGC
TGGACAGGGGCTCGGCTGTTGGGCACTGACAATTCCGTGGTGTTGTCGGGGAAATCATCGTCCTTTCCTT
GGCTGCTCGCCTGTGTTGCCACCTGGATTCTGCGCGGGACGTCCTTCTGCTACGTCCCTTCGGCCCTCAA
TCCAGCGGACCTTCCTTCCCGCGGCCTGCTGCCGGCTCTGCGGCCTCTTCCGCGTCTTCGCCTTCGCCCT
CAGACGAGTCGGATCTCCCTTTGGGCCGCCTCCCCGCGTCGACTTTAAGACCAATGACTTACAAGGCAGC
TGTAGATCTTAGCCACTTTTTAAAAGAAAAGGGGGGACTGGAAGGGCTAATTCACTCCCAACGAAGACAA
GATCTGCTTTTTGCTTGTACTGGGTCTCTCTGGTTAGACCAGATCTGAGCCTGGGAGCTCTCTGGCTAAC
TAGGGAACCCACTGCTTAAGCCTCAATAAAGCTTGCCTTGAGTGCTTCAAGTAGTGTGTGCCCGTCTGTT
GTGTGACTCTGGTAACTAGAGATCCCTCAGACCCTTTTAGTCAGTGTGGAAAATCTCTAGCAGTACGTAT
AGTAGTTCATGTCATCTTATTATTCAGTATTTATAACTTGCAAAGAAATGAATATCAGAGAGTGAGAGGA
ACTTGTTTATTGCAGCTTATAATGGTTACAAATAAAGCAATAGCATCACAAATTTCACAAATAAAGCATT
TTTTTCACTGCATTCTAGTTGTGGTTTGTCCAAACTCATCAATGTATCTTATCATGTCTGGCTCTAGCTA
TCCCGCCCCTAACTCCGCCCATCCCGCCCCTAACTCCGCCCAGTTCCGCCCATTCTCCGCCCCATGGCTG
ACTAATTTTTTTTATTTATGCAGAGGCCGAGGCCGCCTCGGCCTCTGAGCTATTCCAGAAGTAGTGAGGA
GGCTTTTTTGGAGGCCTAGGGACGTACCCAATTCGCCCTATAGTGAGTCGTATTACGCGCGCTCACTGGC
CGTCGTTTTACAACGTCGTGACTGGGAAAACCCTGGCGTTACCCAACTTAATCGCCTTGCAGCACATCCC
CCTTTCGCCAGCTGGCGTAATAGCGAAGAGGCCCGCACCGATCGCCCTTCCCAACAGTTGCGCAGCCTGA
ATGGCGAATGGG
[124 nt withheld, positions 6803-6926]
C
[91 nt withheld, positions 6928-7018]
A
[49 nt withheld, positions 7020-7068]
CCTTTGACGTTGGAGTCCACGTTCTTT
[37 nt withheld, positions 7096-7132]
ACCCTATCTCGGTCTATTCTTTTGATTTATAAGGGATTTTGCCGATTTCGGCCTATTGGTTAAAAAATGA
GCTGATTTAACAAAAATTTAACGCGAATTTTAACAAAATATTAACGCTTACAATTTAGGTGGCACTTTTC
GGGGAAATGTGCGCGGAACCCCTATTTGTTTATTTTTCTAAATACATTCAAATATGTATCCGCTCATGAG
ACAATAACCCTGATAAATGCTTCAATAATATTGAAAAAGGAAGAGTATGAGTATTCAACATTTCCGTGTC
GCCCTTATTCCCTTTTTTGCGGCATTTTGCCTTCCTGTTTTTGCTCACCCAGAAACGCTGGTGAAAGTAA
AAGATGCTGAAGATCAGTTGGGTGCACGAGTGGGTTACATCGAACTGGATCTCAACAGCGGTAAGATCCT
TGAGAGTTTTCGCCCCGAAGAACGTTTTCCAATGATGAGCACTTTTAAAGTTCTGCTATGTGGCGCGGTA
TTATCCCGTATTGACGCCGGGCAAGAGCAACTCGGTCGCCGCATACACTATTCTCAGAATGACTTGGTTG
AGTACTCACCAGTCACAGAAAAGCATCTTACGGATGGCATGACAGTAAGAGAATTATGCAGTGCTGCCAT
AACCATGAGTGATAACACTGCGGCCAACTTACTTCTGACAACGATCGGAGGACCGAAGGAGCTAACCGCT
TTTTTGCACAACATGGGGGATCATGTAACTCGCCTTGATCGTTGGGAACCGGAGCTGAATGAAGCCATAC
CAAACGACGAGCGTGACACCACGATGCCTGTAGCAATGGCAACAACGTTGCGCAAACTATTAACTGGCGA
ACTACTTACTCTAGCTTCCCGGCAACAATTAATAGACTGGATGGAGGCGGATAAAGTTGCAGGACCACTT
CTGCGCTCGGCCCTTCCGGCTGGCTGGTTTATTGCTGATAAATCTGGAGCCGGTGAGCGTGGGTCTCGCG
GTATCATTGCAGCACTGGGGCCAGATGGTAAGCCCTCCCGTATCGTAGTTATCTACACGACGGGGAGTCA
GGCAACTATGGATGAACGAAATAGACAGATCGCTGAGATAGGTGCCTCACTGATTAAGCATTGGTAACTG
TCAGACCAAGTTTACTCATATATACTTTAGATTGATTTAAAACTTCATTTTTAATTTAAAAGGATCTAGG
TGAAGATCCTTTTTGATAATCTCATGACCAAAATCCCTTAACGTGAGTTTTCGTTCCACTGAGCGTCAGA
CCCCGTAGAAAAGATCAAAGGATCTTCTTGAGATCCTTTTTTTCTGCGCGTAATCTGCTGCTTGCAAACA
AAAAAACCACCGCTACCAGCGGTGGTTTGTTTGCCGGATCAAGAGCTACCAACTCTTTTTCCGAAGGTAA
CTGGCTTCAGCAGAGCGCAGATACCAAATACTGTTCTTCTAGTGTAGCCGTAGTTAGGCCACCACTTCAA
GAACTCTGTAGCACCGCCTACATACCTCGCTCTGCTAATCCTGTTACCAGTGGCTGCTGCCAGTGGCGAT
AAGTCGTGTCTTACCGGGTTGGACTCAAGACGATAGTTACCGGATAAGGCGCAGCGGTCGGGCTGAACGG
GGGGTTCGTGCACACAGCCCAGCTTGGAGCGAACGACCTACACCGAACTGAGATACCTACAGCGTGAGCT
ATGAGAAAGCGCCACGCTTCCCGAAGGGAGAAAGGCGGACAGGTATCCGGTAAGCGGCAGGGTCGGAACA
GGAGAGCGCACGAGGGAGCTTCCAGGGGGAAACGCCTGGTATCTTTATAGTCCTGTCGGGTTTCGCCACC
TCTGACTTGAGCGTCGATTTTTGTGATGCTCGTCAGGGGGGCGGAGCCTATGGAAAAACGCCAGCAACGC
GGCCTTTTTACGGTTCCTGGCCTTTTGCTGGCCTTTTGCTCACATGTTCTTTCCTGCGTTATCCCCTGAT
TCTGTGGATAACCGTATTACCGCCTTTGAGTGAGCTGATACCGCTCGCCGCAGCCGAACGACCGAGCGCA
GCGAGTCAGTGAGCGAGGAAGCGGAAGAGCGCCCAATACGCAAACCGCCTCTCCCCGCGCGTTGGCCGAT
TCATTAATGCAGCTGGCACGACAGGTTTCCCGACTGGAAAGCGGGCAGTGAGCGCAACGCAATTAATGTG
AGTTAGCTCACTCATTAGGCACCCCAGGCTTTACACTTTATGCTTCCGGCTCGTATGTTGTGTGGAATTG
TGAGCGGATAACAATTTCACACAGGAAACAGCTATGACCATGATTACGCCAAGCGCGCAATTAACCCTCA
CTAAAGGGAACAAAAGCTGGAGCTGCAAGC
