>Addgene plasmid #144743 | TFORF3267 | depositor partial sequence | sequence record 286344 | Insert
ATCGATTGATCAACAAGTTTGTACAAAAAAGTTGGCATGAAGCCACCTCCCAGGCGGCGAGCGGCCCCGG
CGCGCTATCTGGGCGAGGTGACCGGTCCCGCGACCTGGAGCGCTCGCGAGAAGCGGCAGCTAGTGCGACT
CCTGCAGGCGCGGCAGGGCCAGCCGGAGCCGGACGCCACCGAGCTGGCCCGGGAGCTGCGGGGCCGGAGC
GAGGCTGAGATCCGGGTCTTCCTCCAGCAGCTCAAGGGCCGCGTAGCCCGGGAGGCCATTCAGAAAGTGC
ATCCGGGTGGCCTTCAGGGACCAAGGCGCCGGGAGGCACAGCCCCCAGCCCCCATAGAGGTCTGGACGGA
TCTGGCTGAGAAGATAACAGGGCCACTGGAAGAAGCCCTGGCAGTGGCTTTCTCGCAGGTGCTCACCATC
GCGGCCACGGAACCGGTCACCCTCCTGCACTCCAAGCCCCCCAAGCCCACGCAGGCCCGTGGAAAGCCTT
TGCTCCTGAGCGCCCCTGGAGGACAGGAAGACCCCGCCCCTGAAATACCTAGCTCTGCCCCTGCTGCACC
TAGCTCCGCACCCAGGACTCCTGACCCTGCCCCTGAGAAACCTTCTGAGTCGTCGGCTGGTCCCTCCACT
GAAGAAGACTTTGCTGTGGACTTTGAGAAGATCTACAAGTACTTGTCCTCTGTCTCCCGAAGTGGCCGCA
GCCCCGAGCTCTCAGCAGCTGAGTCCGCTGTGGTCCTCGACCTGCTCATGTCACTTCCAGAGGAGCTGCC
ACTCCTGCCCTGCACAGCCCTGGTTGAGCATATGACGGAGACGTACCTACGCCTGACAGCCCCCCAGCCC
ATTCCCGCTGGAGGGAGCCTGGGGCCTGCAGCAGAAGGGGATGGGGCTGGCTCCAAGGCACCAGAGGAGA
CCCCCCCAGCCACCGAGAAGGCCGAGCACAGCGAACTGAAATCGCCTTGGCAAGCAGCTGGGATCTGTCC
CCTGAACCCGTTCCTGGTGCCCCTGGAGCTTCTGGGTCGGGCAGCCACCCCTGCCAGGTGCCCAACTTTC
TTGTACAAAGTGGTTGATATCGGTAAGCCTATCCCTAACCCTCTCCTCGGTCTCGATTCTACGTAGTAAT
GAACTAGTCCGTAACTTGAAAGTATTTCGATTTCTTGGCTTTATATATCTTGTGGAAAGGACGAAAACTG
TACGAACGTCTATCCGGT
