>Addgene plasmid #144743 | TFORF3267 | depositor partial sequence | sequence record 286345 | Barcode
AAACTGTACGAACGTCTATCCGGT
